>Addgene plasmid #184025 | pcDNA-Prom1 Del EC2 | addgene full sequence | sequence record 362470 | Addgene NGS Result
GACGGATCGGGAGATCTCCCGATCCCCTATGGTGCACTCTCAGTACAATCTGCTCTGATGCCGCATAGTT
AAGCCAGTATCTGCTCCCTGCTTGTGTGTTGGAGGTCGCTGAGTAGTGCGCGAGCAAAATTTAAGCTACA
ACAAGGCAAGGCTTGACCGACAATTGCATGAAGAATCTGCTTAGGGTTAGGCGTTTTGCGCTGCTTCGCG
ATGTACGGGCCAGATATACGCGTTGACATTGATTATTGACTAGTTATTAATAGTAATCAATTACGGGGTC
ATTAGTTCATAGCCCATATATGGAGTTCCGCGTTACATAACTTACGGTAAATGGCCCGCCTGGCTGACCG
CCCAACGACCCCCGCCCATTGACGTCAATAATGACGTATGTTCCCATAGTAACGCCAATAGGGACTTTCC
ATTGACGTCAATGGGTGGAGTATTTACGGTAAACTGCCCACTTGGCAGTACATCAAGTGTATCATATGCC
AAGTACGCCCCCTATTGACGTCAATGACGGTAAATGGCCCGCCTGGCATTATGCCCAGTACATGACCTTA
TGGGACTTTCCTACTTGGCAGTACATCTACGTATTAGTCATCGCTATTACCATGGTGATGCGGTTTTGGC
AGTACATCAATGGGCGTGGATAGCGGTTTGACTCACGGGGATTTCCAAGTCTCCACCCCATTGACGTCAA
TGGGAGTTTGTTTTGGCACCAAAATCAACGGGACTTTCCAAAATGTCGTAACAACTCCGCCCCATTGACG
CAAATGGGCGGTAGGCGTGTACGGTGGGAGGTCTATATAAGCAGAGCTCTCTGGCTAACTAGAGAACCCA
CTGCTTACTGGCTTATCGAAATTAATACGACTCACTATAGGGAGACCCAAGCTGGCCACCATGGCTCTCG
TCTTCAGTGCCCTGCTGTTACTGGGGCTGTGTGGAAAGATCTCTTCAGAAGGTCAGCCTGCATTCCATAA
CACTCCTGGGGCTATGAATTATGAATTGCCTACCACCAAATATGAGACCCAAGATACCTTCAATGCTGGG
ATTGTTGGCCCTCTCTACAAAATGGTGCACATCTTCCTCAACGTGGTCCAGCCGAATGACTTCCCTCTAG
ATTTGATCAAAAAACTCATACAGAACAAGAACTTTGACATCTCAGTTGATTCCAAGGAGCCAGAAATCAT
AGTCTTGGCTCTGAAGATTGCCCTCTATGAGATCGGAGTCCTTATCTGCGCCATCCTGGGACTGCTGTTC
ATTATCCTCATGCCTCTGGTGGGCTGCTTCTTTTGTATGTGCCGTTGCTGCAACAAATGCGGCGGAGAGA
TGCACCAGCGGCAGAAGCAGAATGCGCCATGCAGGAGGAAGTGCTTGGGCCTCTCCCTCCTGGTGATTTG
TCTGCTCATGAGCCTTGGCATTATATATGGCTTTGTGGCTAACCAGCAGACCAGGACTCGGATCAAAGGG
ACCCAGAAACTGGCAAAGAGCAATTTCAGAGACTTTCAAACACTCCTGACTGAAACACCAAAGCAAATTG
ACTATGTAGTGGAGCAGTACACCAACACCAAGAACAAGGCATTCTCAGACCTGGATGGCATCGGCTCCGT
GCTGGGAGGCAGAATAAAGGACCAACTAAAACCCAAAGTAACTCCTGTCCTCGAAGAGATTAAGGCCATG
GCGACAGCCATCAAACAGACCAAGGATGCCACCCAGCTCAATACCAACCTGAGCTCTGTGAGAAACAGCA
TCGAGAATTCGCTCAGCAGCAGTGACTGTACCTCAGATCCAGCCAGCAAGATCTGCGATAGCATCAGACC
AAGCCTAAGCAGTCTGGGGAGCAGCCTCAATTCAAGTCAGCTCCCATCAGTGGATAGAGAACTCAACACT
GTTACTGAAGTCGACAAAACTGATCTGGAGAGCCTCGTCAAAAGGGGGTATACGACAATTGATGAAATAC
CCAATACAATACAAAACCAAACTGTGGATGTCATCAAAGACGTCAAAAATACCTTGGACTCCATTAGCTC
CAACATTAAGGACATGAGCCAAAGTATTCCTATTGAGGATATGCTGTTACAGGTCTCCCATTACCTTAAT
AACAGCAACAGATACTTAAACCAGGAGCTGCCCAAGCTGGAAGAATATGACTCGTACTGGTGGCTGGGTG
GCTTGATTGTCTGCTTTCTGCTGACTCTCATTGTGACCTTCTTTTTCCTGGGCTTGCTGTGTGGTGTGTT
TGGCTATGACAAGCATGCCACCCCAACTAGAAGAGGCTGTGTGTCCAACACTGGAGGCATCTTCCTCATG
GCTGGGGTTGGATTCGGCTTCCTTTTTTGCTGGATATTGATGATCCTTGTGGTTCTTACGTTTGTTGTTG
GTGCAAATGTGGAAAAGTTGCTCTGCGAACCTTATGAAAACAAGAAATTATTACAGGTTTTGGACACTCC
CTATCTGCTCAAGGAACAATGGCAATTTTATCTTTCTGGCATGCTATTCAATAACCCAGACATTAACATG
ACCTTTGAGCAAGTCTACAGGGATTGCAAAAGAGGTCGAGGTATATATGCTGCTTTTCAGCTTGAGAATG
TCGTCAACGTCAGTGATCATTTCAACATTGACCAGATTTCTGAAAACATAAATACGGAGTTGGAAAACCT
GAATGTGAACATTGATAGCATTGAACTGTTGGATAACACAGGAAGGAAGAGCCTCGAGGACTTTGCACAT
TCTGGGATAGATACAATCGATTATTCCACATACTTGAAGGAGACTGAGAAATCCCCTACTGAAGTGAATC
TGCTGACATTTGCCTCTACCCTGGAAGCAAAAGCAAACCAGTTGCCTGAAGGAAAGCTGAAACAGGCCTT
CTTACTGGATGTACAGAATATAAGAGCCATCCACCAGCATCTCCTCCCTCCTGTGCAGCAATCACTGAAT
ACGTTAAGACAAAGTGTCTGGACCCTCCAGCAAACAAGCAACAAGTTGCCGGAGAAAGTGAAGAAGATCC
TTGCCTCTTTGGACTCTGTTCAGCATTTCCTCACCAATAACGTTTCCCTCATCGTTATCGGGGAAACGAA
GAAGTTTGGGAAAACAATACTAGGCTACTTTGAACATTATCTGCACTGGGTCTTTTATGCCATCACAGAG
AAGATGACATCCTGCAAACCCATGGCCACCGCGATGGACTCTGCTGTTAATGGCATTCTGTGTGGCTATG
TTGCGGACCCTCTGAATTTGTTCTGGTTCGGCATAGGGAAAGCCACGGTGCTCTTACTTCCGGCTGTAAT
CATTGCTATCAAGCTGGCCAAGTACTATCGCAGGATGGATTCAGAGGATGTATACGACGACCCGTCTCGA
TACGACTACAAAGACGATGACGACAAGTGAGTCTAGAGGGCCCGTTTAAACCCGCTGATCAGCCTCGACT
GTGCCTTCTAGTTGCCAGCCATCTGTTGTTTGCCCCTCCCCCGTGCCTTCCTTGACCCTGGAAGGTGCCA
CTCCCACTGTCCTTTCCTAATAAAATGAGGAAATTGCATCGCATTGTCTGAGTAGGTGTCATTCTATTCT
GGGGGGTGGGGTGGGGCAGGACAGCAAGGGGGAGGATTGGGAAGACAATAGCAGGCATGCTGGGGATGCG
GTGGGCTCTATGGCTTCTGAGGCGGAAAGAACCAGCTGGGGCTCTAGGGGGTATCCCC
[124 nt withheld, positions 3699-3822]
C
[91 nt withheld, positions 3824-3914]
A
[49 nt withheld, positions 3916-3964]
CCTTTGACGTTGGAGTCCACGTTCTTT
[37 nt withheld, positions 3992-4028]
ACCCTATCTCGGTCTATTCTTTTGATTTATAAGGGATTTTGCCGATTTCGGCCTATTGGTTAAAAAATGA
GCTGATTTAACAAAAATTTAACGCGAATTAATTCTGTGGAATGTGTGTCAGTTAGGGTGTGGAAAGTCCC
CAGGCTCCCCAGCAGGCAGAAGTATGCAAAGCATGCATCTCAATTAGTCAGCAACCAGGTGTGGAAAGTC
CCCAGGCTCCCCAGCAGGCAGAAGTATGCAAAGCATGCATCTCAATTAGTCAGCAACCATAGTCCCGCCC
CTAACTCCGCCCATCCCGCCCCTAACTCCGCCCAGTTCCGCCCATTCTCCGCCCCATGGCTGACTAATTT
TTTTTATTTATGCAGAGGCCGAGGCCGCCTCTGCCTCTGAGCTATTCCAGAAGTAGTGAGGAGGCTTTTT
TGGAGGCCTAGGCTTTTGCAAAAAGCTCCCGGGAGCTTGTATATCCATTTTCGGATCTGATCAAGAGACA
GGATGAGGATCGTTTCGCATGATTGAACAAGATGGATTGCACGCAGGTTCTCCGGCCGCTTGGGTGGAGA
GGCTATTCGGCTATGACTGGGCACAACAGACAATCGGCTGCTCTGATGCCGCCGTGTTCCGGCTGTCAGC
GCAGGGGCGCCCGGTTCTTTTTGTCAAGACCGACCTGTCCGGTGCCCTGAATGAACTGCAGGACGAGGCA
GCGCGGCTATCGTGGCTGGCCACGACGGGCGTTCCTTGCGCAGCTGTGCTCGACGTTGTCACTGAAGCGG
GAAGGGACTGGCTGCTATTGGGCGAAGTGCCGGGGCAGGATCTCCTGTCATCTCACCTTGCTCCTGCCGA
GAAAGTATCCATCATGGCTGATGCAATGCGGCGGCTGCATACGCTTGATCCGGCTACCTGCCCATTCGAC
CACCAAGCGAAACATCGCATCGAGCGAGCACGTACTCGGATGGAAGCCGGTCTTGTCGATCAGGATGATC
TGGACGAAGAGCATCAGGGGCTCGCGCCAGCCGAACTGTTCGCCAGGCTCAAGGCGCGCATGCCCGACGG
CGAGGATCTCGTCGTGACCCATGGCGATGCCTGCTTGCCGAATATCATGGTGGAAAATGGCCGCTTTTCT
GGATTCATCGACTGTGGCCGGCTGGGTGTGGCGGACCGCTATCAGGACATAGCGTTGGCTACCCGTGATA
TTGCTGAAGAGCTTGGCGGCGAATGGGCTGACCGCTTCCTCGTGCTTTACGGTATCGCCGCTCCCGATTC
GCAGCGCATCGCCTTCTATCGCCTTCTTGACGAGTTCTTCTGAGCGGGACTCTGGGGTTCGAAATGACCG
ACCAAGCGACGCCCAACCTGCCATCACGAGATTTCGATTCCACCGCCGCCTTCTATGAAAGGTTGGGCTT
CGGAATCGTTTTCCGGGACGCCGGCTGGATGATCCTCCAGCGCGGGGATCTCATGCTGGAGTTCTTCGCC
CACCCCAACTTGTTTATTGCAGCTTATAATGGTTACAAATAAAGCAATAGCATCACAAATTTCACAAATA
AAGCATTTTTTTCACTGCATTCTAGTTGTGGTTTGTCCAAACTCATCAATGTATCTTATCATGTCTGTAT
ACCGTCGACCTCTAGCTAGAGCTTGGCGTAATCATGGTCATAGCTGTTTCCTGTGTGAAATTGTTATCCG
CTCACAATTCCACACAACATACGAGCCGGAAGCATAAAGTGTAAAGCCTGGGGTGCCTAATGAGTGAGCT
AACTCACATTAATTGCGTTGCGCTCACTGCCCGCTTTCCAGTCGGGAAACCTGTCGTGCCAGCTGCATTA
ATGAATCGGCCAACGCGCGGGGAGAGGCGGTTTGCGTATTGGGCGCTCTTCCGCTTCCTCGCTCACTGAC
TCGCTGCGCTCGGTCGTTCGGCTGCGGCGAGCGGTATCAGCTCACTCAAAGGCGGTAATACGGTTATCCA
CAGAATCAGGGGATAACGCAGGAAAGAACATGTGAGCAAAAGGCCAGCAAAAGGCCAGGAACCGTAAAAA
GGCCGCGTTGCTGGCGTTTTTCCATAGGCTCCGCCCCCCTGACGAGCATCACAAAAATCGACGCTCAAGT
CAGAGGTGGCGAAACCCGACAGGACTATAAAGATACCAGGCGTTTCCCCCTGGAAGCTCCCTCGTGCGCT
CTCCTGTTCCGACCCTGCCGCTTACCGGATACCTGTCCGCCTTTCTCCCTTCGGGAAGCGTGGCGCTTTC
TCATAGCTCACGCTGTAGGTATCTCAGTTCGGTGTAGGTCGTTCGCTCCAAGCTGGGCTGTGTGCACGAA
CCCCCCGTTCAGCCCGACCGCTGCGCCTTATCCGGTAACTATCGTCTTGAGTCCAACCCGGTAAGACACG
ACTTATCGCCACTGGCAGCAGCCACTGGTAACAGGATTAGCAGAGCGAGGTATGTAGGCGGTGCTACAGA
GTTCTTGAAGTGGTGGCCTAACTACGGCTACACTAGAAGAACAGTATTTGGTATCTGCGCTCTGCTGAAG
CCAGTTACCTTCGGAAAAAGAGTTGGTAGCTCTTGATCCGGCAAACAAACCACCGCTGGTAGCGGTGGTT
TTTTTGTTTGCAAGCAGCAGATTACGCGCAGAAAAAAAGGATCTCAAGAAGATCCTTTGATCTTTTCTAC
GGGGTCTGACGCTCAGTGGAACGAAAACTCACGTTAAGGGATTTTGGTCATGAGATTATCAAAAAGGATC
TTCACCTAGATCCTTTTAAATTAAAAATGAAGTTTTAAATCAATCTAAAGTATATATGAGTAAACTTGGT
CTGACAGTTACCAATGCTTAATCAGTGAGGCACCTATCTCAGCGATCTGTCTATTTCGTTCATCCATAGT
TGCCTGACTCCCCGTCGTGTAGATAACTACGATACGGGAGGGCTTACCATCTGGCCCCAGTGCTGCAATG
ATACCGCGAGACCCACGCTCACCGGCTCCAGATTTATCAGCAATAAACCAGCCAGCCGGAAGGGCCGAGC
GCAGAAGTGGTCCTGCAACTTTATCCGCCTCCATCCAGTCTATTAATTGTTGCCGGGAAGCTAGAGTAAG
TAGTTCGCCAGTTAATAGTTTGCGCAACGTTGTTGCCATTGCTACAGGCATCGTGGTGTCACGCTCGTCG
TTTGGTATGGCTTCATTCAGCTCCGGTTCCCAACGATCAAGGCGAGTTACATGATCCCCCATGTTGTGCA
AAAAAGCGGTTAGCTCCTTCGGTCCTCCGATCGTTGTCAGAAGTAAGTTGGCCGCAGTGTTATCACTCAT
GGTTATGGCAGCACTGCATAATTCTCTTACTGTCATGCCATCCGTAAGATGCTTTTCTGTGACTGGTGAG
TACTCAACCAAGTCATTCTGAGAATAGTGTATGCGGCGACCGAGTTGCTCTTGCCCGGCGTCAATACGGG
ATAATACCGCGCCACATAGCAGAACTTTAAAAGTGCTCATCATTGGAAAACGTTCTTCGGGGCGAAAACT
CTCAAGGATCTTACCGCTGTTGAGATCCAGTTCGATGTAACCCACTCGTGCACCCAACTGATCTTCAGCA
TCTTTTACTTTCACCAGCGTTTCTGGGTGAGCAAAAACAGGAAGGCAAAATGCCGCAAAAAAGGGAATAA
GGGCGACACGGAAATGTTGAATACTCATACTCTTCCTTTTTCAATATTATTGAAGCATTTATCAGGGTTA
TTGTCTCATGAGCGGATACATATTTGAATGTATTTAGAAAAATAAACAAATAGGGGTTCCGCGCACATTT
CCCCGAAAAGTGCCACCTGACGTC
Features (pLannotate 1.2.2; 20 found; start..end, strand, type, name):
     28..80      -  misc_feature   bom (fragment): basis of mobility region from pBR322
    235..614     +  enhancer       CMV enhancer: human cytomegalovirus immediate early enhancer
    615..818     +  promoter       CMV promoter: human cytomegalovirus (CMV) immediate early promoter
    814..847     +  LTR            5' LTR (truncated) (fragment): truncated 5' long terminal repeat (LTR) from HIV-1
    863..881     +  promoter       T7 promoter: promoter for bacteriophage T7 RNA polymerase
    901..3351    +  CDS            Prom1 (fragment): PROM1_MOUSE - Also known as Prom, Proml1. Experimental evidence at protein level: Swiss-Prot protein existence level 1. May play a role in cell differentiation, proliferation and apoptosis. Binds cholesterol in cholesterol-containing plasma membrane microdomains and may play a role in the organization of the apical plasma membrane in epithelial cells. During early retinal development acts as a key regulator of disk morphogenesis (PubMed:19228982). Involved in regulation of MAPK and Akt signaling pathways. In neuroblastoma cells suppresses cell differentiation such as neurite outgrowth in a RET
   3429..3653    +  polyA_signal   bGH poly(A) signal: bovine growth hormone polyadenylation signal
   3657..3678    +  promoter       SV40 promoter (fragment): SV40 enhancer and early promoter
   3699..4127    +  rep_origin     f1 ori (sequence partly withheld): f1 bacteriophage origin of replication; arrow indicates direction of (+) strand synthesis
   4141..4470    +  promoter       SV40 promoter: SV40 enhancer and early promoter
   4537..5328    +  CDS            neo: KKA2_KLEPN - Also known as kan, nptII. Experimental evidence at protein level: Swiss-Prot protein existence level 1. Resistance to kanamycin, neomycin, paromomycin, ribostamycin, butirosin and gentamicin B. From Klebsiella pneumoniae.
   5352..5510    +  CDS            ble (fragment): BLE_KLEPN - Experimental evidence at protein level: Swiss-Prot protein existence level 1. Binding protein with a strong affinity to the bleomycin family of antibiotics. Binds to CL990; an antimitotic-antibiotic compound. From Klebsiella pneumoniae.
   5505..5626    +  polyA_signal   SV40 poly(A) signal: SV40 polyadenylation signal
   5699..5715    -  protein_bind   lac operator: The lac repressor binds to the lac operator to inhibit transcription in E. coli. This inhibition can be relieved by adding lactose or isopropyl-β-D-thiogalactopyranoside (IPTG). lac repressor encoded by lacI
   5723..5753    -  promoter       lac promoter: promoter for the E. coli lac operon
   5768..5789    -  protein_bind   CAP binding site: CAP binding activates transcription in the presence of cAMP. E. coli catabolite activator protein
   5802..5894    -  CDS            lacI (fragment): lac repressor; lacI; The lac repressor binds to the lac operator to inhibit transcription in E. coli. This inhibition can be relieved by adding lactose or isopropyl-β-D-thiogalactopyranoside (IPTG).
   6077..6665    -  rep_origin     ori: high-copy-number ColE1/pMB1/pBR322/pUC origin of replication
   6836..7696    -  CDS            AmpR: β-lactamase; bla; confers resistance to ampicillin, carbenicillin, and related antibiotics
   7697..7801    -  promoter       AmpR promoter: bla
