[The description below was written by a language model from this plasmid's Addgene catalogue record and pLannotate feature annotations shown in this document.]
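Description:
pcDNA-Prom1 Del EC2 is a mammalian expression plasmid built on the pcDNA3.1(+) backbone. It drives production of a C-terminally Flag-tagged deletion mutant of mouse prominin-1 (Prom1, also known as CD133). The insert is based on the SV8 splice variant of Prom1, derived from an MGC cDNA clone and introduced by Gibson assembly. It carries two changes: removal of exon 19a (amino acids 696-701) and a deletion of amino acids 273-287. The "Del EC2" name suggests that this second deletion lies in the second extracellular region of the protein, although the record does not say so explicitly.

In the 7,832 nt sequence, the Prom1 open reading frame sits downstream of the human cytomegalovirus immediate-early enhancer and promoter and is followed by the bovine growth hormone polyadenylation signal. A T7 promoter lies between the CMV promoter and the coding sequence and could be used for in vitro transcription or as a sequencing primer site. The Flag tag is not annotated separately in the feature table. A few short fragment hits, such as the truncated HIV-1 LTR and the ble and lacI fragments, are probably annotation artefacts rather than functional parts.

The backbone carries a neomycin phosphotransferase cassette with an SV40 early promoter and SV40 poly(A) signal, which allows G418 selection of stably transfected mammalian cells. Propagation in E. coli relies on a high-copy ColE1/pUC-type origin and ampicillin resistance, and an f1 origin is also present. The associated publication concerns the epitope recognised by the 13A4 monoclonal antibody to mouse PROM1. The construct therefore most likely belongs to a set of deletion mutants expressed in transfected cells to test which regions of the protein are needed for antibody recognition, with the Flag tag providing independent detection.
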