Addgene plasmid #184025: pcDNA-Prom1 Del EC2
Purpose: Mammalian Flag tagged expression clone for the mouse Prom1 splicing variant SV8 (GenBank accession BC028286). Deletion of exon 19a (amino acids 696-701), and deletion of amino acids 273-287.
Depositing lab: Peter Stoilov. Depositing organization: West Virginia State University. Publication: The mAB 13A4 monoclonal antibody to the mouse PROM1 protein recognizes a structural epitope. Matalkah F, Rhodes S, Ramamurthy V, Stoilov P. PLoS One. 2022 Oct 10;17(10):e0274958. doi: 10.1371/journal.pone.0274958. eCollection 2022. PubMed 36215230.
Backbone
  Vector backbone: pcDNA3.1(+)
  Backbone manufacturer: Invitrogen
  Vector type: Mammalian Expression
Growth in bacteria
  Bacterial resistance: Ampicillin, 100 μg/mL
  Growth temperature: 37°C
  Growth strain: DH5alpha
  Copy number: High Copy
Gene/Insert
  Gene/Insert name: Prom1 SV8(-Ex19a) Del EC2
  Species: M. musculus (mouse)
  Mutation: Deletion of exon 19a (amino acids 696-701), and deletion of amino acids 273-287
  Entrez Gene: Prom1 (a.k.a. 4932416E19Rik, AC133, CD133, Prom, Prom-1, Proml1)
  Tag / fusion protein: Flag (C terminal on insert)
  Cloning method: Gibson Cloning
Resource information
  A portion of this plasmid was derived from a plasmid made by: Derived from MGC clone ID: 4502359
Terms and licenses: Academic/Nonprofit Terms; Industry Terms: Not Available to Industry
Depositor comments: 5' Cloning Site: NheI (destroyed during cloning), 3' Cloning Site: XbaI (not destroyed). Please visit https://doi.org/10.1101/2022.03.04.482347 for bioRxiv preprint.
How to cite: pcDNA-Prom1 Del EC2 was a gift from Peter Stoilov (Addgene plasmid # 184025 ; http://n2t.net/addgene:184025 ; RRID:Addgene_184025)
